Addgene plasmid #226658: pCMK191
Purpose: (Empty Backbone) Broad host range WVO1 vector that replicates in Synechococcus sp. PCC 7002, GentR, contains HIP1 site
Depositing lab: David Nielsen. Depositing organization: Arizona State University. Publication: Delivery of Novel Replicating Vectors to Synechococcus sp. PCC 7002 Via Natural Transformation of Plasmid Multimers. Kamoku C, Cooper C, Straub A, Miller N, Nielsen DR. Synthetic Biology and Engineering 2024, 2 (3), 10014 10.35534/sbe.2024.10014.
Backbone
  Vector backbone: pBAV1K-T5-gfp
  Backbone manufacturer: Ichiro Matsumura, Addgene plasmid #26702
  Backbone size (bp): 2515
  Vector type: Unspecified
Growth in bacteria
  Bacterial resistance: Gentamicin, 10 μg/mL
  Growth temperature: 30°C
  Growth strain: DH5alpha
  Growth instructions: Can be grown with Gent 15 µg/mL in E. coli
  Copy number: High Copy
Terms and licenses: Academic/Nonprofit Terms; Industry Terms: Not Available to Industry
Depositor comments: Use Gentamicin 15 µg/mL in E. coli, Gentamicin 30 µg/mL in Synechococcus sp. PCC 7002 Grow at 30°C in E. coli, grow at 37°C in Synechococcus sp. PCC 7002 For increased transformation into PCC 7002, miniprep this plasmid from E.coli strain DHIP1. DHIP1 deposited under the following paper: Kamoku C, Nielsen DR. Highly Iterated Palindrome 1 (HIP1) sequence improves Synechococcus sp. PCC 7002 transformation efficiencies in a homology- and methylation-dependent manner. Published online September 10, 2024:2024.09.10.611283. doi:10.1101/2024.09.10.611283 Please visit https://doi.org/10.1101/2024.07.31.606084 for bioRxiv preprint.
How to cite: pCMK191 was a gift from David Nielsen (Addgene plasmid # 226658 ; http://n2t.net/addgene:226658 ; RRID:Addgene_226658)
