[The description below was written by a language model from this plasmid's Addgene catalogue record and pLannotate feature annotations shown in this document.]
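Description:
pCMK191 is a compact, empty broad-host-range shuttle vector of about 2.5 kb, derived from pBAV1K-T5-gfp and built around the WVO1 replicon. It was made as a self-replicating plasmid for the cyanobacterium Synechococcus sp. PCC 7002 that can still be propagated in Escherichia coli, where it is recorded as high copy. The annotated replication function is repB, which encodes an initiator protein matching that of a Streptococcus agalactiae plasmid. RepB nicks the plus strand at the plus origin, the hallmark of rolling-circle replication, and this type of replicon depends little on host-specific factors, which fits the plasmid's wide host range. The origin itself is not separately annotated in the feature table.

Selection in both hosts relies on a single marker, the aacC1 gentamicin acetyltransferase gene (GmR), which is followed by a minimal phage lambda t0 terminator. An E. coli rrnB T1 terminator lies elsewhere on the plasmid, and together these elements presumably insulate the backbone from transcriptional read-through. No promoter, reporter or cargo gene is annotated, consistent with the empty-backbone designation; the gfp named in the parent vector does not appear in the feature table.

The record notes that the plasmid carries a HIP1 (Highly Iterated Palindrome 1) site, although this is not annotated as a feature. According to the depositor, this short cyanobacterial repeat is associated with improved transformation of PCC 7002 when the plasmid is prepared from an E. coli strain called DHIP1. The associated work links the effect to homology and methylation. pCMK191 is intended as a starting scaffold for cloning and for delivering replicating constructs into PCC 7002 by natural transformation.
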