Features (pLannotate 1.2.2; 4 found; start..end, strand, type, name):
     97..183     +  terminator     rrnB T1 terminator: Escherichia coli rrnB; transcription terminator T1 from the E. coli rrnB gene
    264..884     -  CDS            repB: REPB_STRAG - Experimental evidence at protein level: Swiss-Prot protein existence level 1. Is essential for plasmid replication. Nicks the positive strand at the plus origin of replication. From Streptococcus agalactiae.
   1737..1771    -  terminator     lambda t0 terminator: minimal transcription terminator from phage lambda (Scholtissek and Grosse, 1987)
   1851..2384    -  CDS            GmR: gentamycin acetyltransferase; aacC1; confers resistance to gentamycin
>Addgene plasmid #226658 | pCMK191 | addgene full sequence | sequence record 461184 | Addgene NGS Result
CCTTAAATACAGAAAACAGCCTTTTCAAAGTTGTTTTCAAAGTTGGCGTATAACATAGTATCGACGGAGC
CGATTTTGAAACCACACCAGAGGCATCAAATAAAACGAAAGGCTCAGTCGAAAGACTGGGCCTTTCGTTT
TATCTGTTGTTTGTCGGTGAACGCTCTCCTGAGTAGGACAAATCCGCCGCCCTAGACCTAGTGTCATTTT
ATTTCCCCCGTTTCAGCATCAAGAACCTTTGCATAACTTGCTCTATATCCACACTGATAATTGCCCTCAA
ACCATAATCTAAAGGCGCTAGAGTTTGTTGAAACAATATCTTTTACATCATTCGTATTTAAAATTCCAAA
CTCCGCTCCCCTAAGGCGAATAAAAGCCATTAAATCTTTTGTATTTACCAAATTATAGTCATCCACTATA
TCTAAGAGTAAATTCTTCAATTCTCTTTTTTGGCTTTCATCAAGTGTTATATAGCGGTCAATATCAAAAT
CATTAATGTTCAAAATATCTTTTTTGTCGTATATATGTTTATTCTTAGCAATAGCGTCCTTTGATTCATG
AGTCAAATATTCATATGAACCTTTGATATAATCAAGTATCTCAACATGAGCAACTGAACTATTCCCCAAT
TTTCGCTTAATCTTGTTCCTAACGCTTTCTATTGTTACAGGATTTCGTGCAATATATATAACGTGATAGT
GTGGTTTTTTATAGTGCTTTCCATTTCGTATAACATCACTACTATTCCATGTATCTTTATCTTTTTTTTC
GTCCATATCGTGTAAAGGACTGACAGCCATAGATACGCCCAAACTCTCTAATTTTTCCTTCCAATCATTA
GGAATTGAGTCAGGATATAATAAAAATCCAAAATTTCTAGCTTTAGTATTTTTAATAGCCATGATATAAT
TACCTTATCAAAAACAAGTAGCGAAAACTCGTATCCTTCTAAAAACGCGAGCTTTCGCTTATTTTTTTTG
TTCTGATTCCTTTCTTGCATATTCTTCTATAGCTAACGCCGCAACCGCAGATTTTGAAAAACCTTTTTGT
TTCGCCATATCTGTTAATTTTTTATCTTGCTCTTTTGTCAGAGAAATCATAACTCTTTTTTTCGATTCTG
AAATCACCATTTAAAAAACTCCAATCAAATAATTTTATAAAGTTAGTGTATCACTTTGTAATCATAAAAA
CAACAATAAAGCTACTTAAATATAGATTTATAAAAAACGTTGGCGAAAACGTTGGCGATTCGTTGGCGAT
TGAAAAACCCCTTAAACCCTTGAGCCAGTTGGGATAGAGCGTTTTTGGCACAAAAATTGGCACTCGGCAC
TTAATGGGGGGTCGTAGTACGGAAGCAAAATTCGCTTCCTTTCCCCCCATTTTTTTCCAAATTCCAGATT
TTTTTCAAAAATTTTCCAGCGCTACCGCTCGGCAAAATTGCAAGCAATTTTTAAAATCAAACCCATGAGG
GAATTTCATTCCCTCATACTCCCTTGAGCCTCCTCCAACCGAAATAGAAGGGCGCTGCGCTTATTATTTC
ATTCAGTCATCGGCTTTCATAATCTAACAGACAACATCTTCGCTGCAAAGCCACGCTACGCTCAAGGGCT
TTTACGCTACGATAACGCCTGTTTTAACGATTATGCCGATAACTAAACGAAATAAACGCTAAAACGTCTC
AGAAACGATTTTGAGACGTTTTAATAAAAAATCGCCTAGTGCTTGGATTCTCACCAATAAAAAACGCCCG
GCGGCAACCGAGCGTTCTGAACAAATCCAGATGGAGTTCTGAGGTCATTACTGGATCTATCAACGGGAGT
CCAAGCGATCGCTCGGTACTAAAACAATTCTTAGGTGGCGGTACTTGGGTCGATATCAAAGTGCATCACT
TCTTCCCGTATGCCCAACTTTGTATAGAGAGCCACTGCGGGATCGTCACCGTAATCTGCTTGCACGTAGA
TCACATAAGCACCAAGCGCGTTGGCCTCATGCTTGAGGAGATTGATGAGCGCGGTGGCAATGCCCTGCCT
CCGGTGCTCGCCGGAGACTGCGAGATCATAGATATAGATCTCACTACGCGGCTGCTCAAACTTGGGCAGA
ACGTAAGCCGCGAGAGCGCCAACAACCGCTTCTTGGTCGAAGGCAGCAAGCGCGATGAATGTCTTACTAC
GGAGCAAGTTGCCGAGGTAATCGGAGTCCGGCTGATGTTGGGAGTAGGTGGCTACGTCTCCGAACTCACG
ACCGAAAAGATCAAGAGCAGCCCGCATGGATTTGACTTGGTCAGGGCCGAGCCTACATGTGCGAATGATG
CCCATACTTGAGCCACCTAACTTTGTTTTAGGGCGACTGCCCTGCTGCGTAACATCGTTGCTGTTGCGTA
ACATCGAAAGATCTCCTTTAATGTTAAAATAGTTTGAATTACTGTTTATGTAAGCAGACAGTTTTATTGT
TCATGATGATATATTTTTATCTTGTGCAATGTAACATCAGAGATTTTGAGACACAACGTGGCTTT
